Addgene plasmid #89755: VN-Sph1
Purpose: expresses human Synphilin fused to the N-terminal part of Venus
Depositing lab: Tiago Outeiro. Depositing organization: Georg-August-Universitaet Goettingen. Publication: Doxycycline inhibits alpha-synuclein-associated pathologies in vitro and in vivo. Dominguez-Meijide A, Parrales V, Vasili E, Gonzalez-Lizarraga F, Konig A, Lazaro DF, Lannuzel A, Haik S, Del Bel E, Chehin R, Raisman-Vozari R, Michel PP, Bizat N, Outeiro TF. Neurobiol Dis. 2021 Apr;151:105256. doi: 10.1016/j.nbd.2021.105256. Epub 2021 Jan 8. PubMed 33429042.
Backbone
  Vector backbone: pcDNA3.1
  Backbone size w/o insert (bp): 4958
  Total vector size (bp): 8703
  Vector type: Mammalian Expression
  Selectable markers: Neomycin (select with G418)
Growth in bacteria
  Bacterial resistance: Ampicillin, 100 μg/mL
  Growth temperature: 37°C
  Growth strain: DH5alpha
  Copy number: High Copy
Gene/Insert
  Gene/Insert name: SNCAIP (alt name: SYPH1, Sph1)
  Species: H. sapiens (human)
  Insert size (bp): 3745
  GenBank ID: NM_005460
  Entrez Gene: SNCAIP (a.k.a. SYPH1, Sph1)
  Promoter: CMV
  Tag / fusion protein: N-terminal part of Venus (N terminal on backbone)
  Cloning method: Restriction Enzyme; 5′ cloning site AflII (not destroyed); 3′ cloning site XhoI (not destroyed)
  Sequencing primers: 5′ T7; 3′ bGH
Resource information
  A portion of this plasmid was derived from a plasmid made by: Original clone (VN-alpha-Synuclein) comes from Pamela J.McLean.
Terms and licenses: Academic/Nonprofit Terms; Industry Terms: Not Available to Industry
Depositor comments: Original clone (VN-alpha Synuclein) includes already the N-terminal part of venus, and was a gift from Pamela J.McLean.
How to cite: VN-Sph1 was a gift from Tiago Outeiro (Addgene plasmid # 89755 ; http://n2t.net/addgene:89755 ; RRID:Addgene_89755)
