[The description below was written by a language model from this plasmid's Addgene catalogue record and pLannotate feature annotations shown in this document.]
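Description:
VN-Sph1 is a mammalian expression plasmid built on the pcDNA3.1 backbone that produces human synphilin-1 (SNCAIP, also called SYPH1 or Sph1) fused at its N-terminus to the N-terminal fragment of the yellow fluorescent protein Venus. In bacteria it is maintained at high copy through a ColE1/pUC-type origin and selected with ampicillin via the β-lactamase gene. An f1 origin is also present. For mammalian cells, an SV40 early promoter drives a neomycin phosphotransferase cassette terminated by an SV40 polyadenylation signal, allowing G418 selection of stable transfectants.

The expression unit consists of the CMV immediate-early enhancer and promoter, followed by a T7 promoter, the Venus N-terminal fragment, the SNCAIP coding sequence and the bovine growth hormone polyadenylation signal. The insert was placed between AflII and XhoI sites. The Venus fragment was already present in the parental construct, a VN–alpha-synuclein plasmid whose synuclein portion was evidently replaced with synphilin. The annotation software matches this fragment to VN155(I152L), an improved variant used in bimolecular fluorescence complementation (BiFC), although the catalogue entry does not specify the variant. Such a half-Venus is non-fluorescent alone and regains fluorescence only when brought close to a complementary C-terminal Venus fragment on a partner protein. The plasmid is therefore suited to visualising synphilin interactions in living cells, and the associated study concerns alpha-synuclein pathology. The record does not name the specific partner construct.

The sequenced record (8,626 nt) is slightly shorter than the listed total size of 8,703 bp. Short annotated fragments such as the HIV-1 LTR, ble and lacI matches are most likely backbone remnants or incidental similarities rather than functional parts.
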