Features (pLannotate 1.2.2; 21 found; start..end, strand, type, name):
     94..2850    +  CDS            SNCAIP: SNCAP_HUMAN - Experimental evidence at protein level: Swiss-Prot protein existence level 1. Isoform 2 inhibits the ubiquitin ligase activity of SIAH1 and inhibits proteasomal degradation of target proteins. Isoform 2 inhibits autoubiquitination and proteasomal degradation of SIAH1, and thereby increases cellular levels of SIAH. Isoform 2 modulates SNCA monoubiquitination by SIAH1. From Homo sapiens (Human).
   2897..3121    +  polyA_signal   bGH poly(A) signal: bovine growth hormone polyadenylation signal
   3125..3146    +  promoter       SV40 promoter (fragment): SV40 enhancer and early promoter
   3167..3595    +  rep_origin     f1 ori (sequence partly withheld): f1 bacteriophage origin of replication; arrow indicates direction of (+) strand synthesis
   3609..3938    +  promoter       SV40 promoter: SV40 enhancer and early promoter
   4005..4796    +  CDS            neo: KKA2_KLEPN - Also known as kan, nptII. Experimental evidence at protein level: Swiss-Prot protein existence level 1. Resistance to kanamycin, neomycin, paromomycin, ribostamycin, butirosin and gentamicin B. From Klebsiella pneumoniae.
   4820..4978    +  CDS            ble (fragment): BLE_KLEPN - Experimental evidence at protein level: Swiss-Prot protein existence level 1. Binding protein with a strong affinity to the bleomycin family of antibiotics. Binds to CL990; an antimitotic-antibiotic compound. From Klebsiella pneumoniae.
   4973..5094    +  polyA_signal   SV40 poly(A) signal: SV40 polyadenylation signal
   5167..5183    -  protein_bind   lac operator: The lac repressor binds to the lac operator to inhibit transcription in E. coli. This inhibition can be relieved by adding lactose or isopropyl-β-D-thiogalactopyranoside (IPTG). lac repressor encoded by lacI
   5191..5221    -  promoter       lac promoter: promoter for the E. coli lac operon
   5236..5257    -  protein_bind   CAP binding site: CAP binding activates transcription in the presence of cAMP. E. coli catabolite activator protein
   5270..5362    -  CDS            lacI (fragment): lac repressor; lacI; The lac repressor binds to the lac operator to inhibit transcription in E. coli. This inhibition can be relieved by adding lactose or isopropyl-β-D-thiogalactopyranoside (IPTG).
   5545..6133    -  rep_origin     ori: high-copy-number ColE1/pMB1/pBR322/pUC origin of replication
   6304..7164    -  CDS            AmpR: β-lactamase; bla; confers resistance to ampicillin, carbenicillin, and related antibiotics
   7165..7269    -  promoter       AmpR promoter: bla
   7328..7380    -  misc_feature   bom (fragment): basis of mobility region from pBR322
   7535..7914    +  enhancer       CMV enhancer: human cytomegalovirus immediate early enhancer
   7915..8118    +  promoter       CMV promoter: human cytomegalovirus (CMV) immediate early promoter
   8114..8147    +  LTR            5' LTR (truncated) (fragment): truncated 5' long terminal repeat (LTR) from HIV-1
   8163..8181    +  promoter       T7 promoter: promoter for bacteriophage T7 RNA polymerase
   8204..42      +  CDS            VN155(I152L) (across the origin): improved N-terminal fragment of mVenus for use in bimolecular fluorescence complementation (BiFC) (Kodama and Hu, 2010)
>Addgene plasmid #89755 | VN-Sph1 | addgene full sequence | sequence record 178832 | Addgene NGS Result
CTGGAGTACAACTACAACAGCCACAACGTCTATATCACCGCCGACAAGCAAATCGATGGTGGCGGTGGCT
CTGGAGGTGGTGGGTCCCTTAAGATGGAAGCCCCTGAATACCTTGATTTGGATGAAATTGACTTTAGTGA
TGACATATCTTATTCAGTCACATCACTCAAGACGATCCCAGAACTGTGCCGAAGATGTGATACGCAAAAC
GAAGACAGATCAGTTTCTAGCTCTAGCTGGAATTGTGGCATCTCAACTCTTATTACAAACACGCAAAAGC
CCACAGGAATCGCTGATGTGTACAGTAAGTTCCGCCCAGTGAAGCGGGTTTCGCCACTGAAACATCAGCC
AGAGACTCTGGAGAACAATGAAAGTGATGACCAAAAGAACCAGAAAGTGGTTGAGTACCAGAAAGGGGGT
GAGTCTGACCTGGGCCCCCAGCCTCAGGAGCTTGGCCCTGGAGATGGAGTGGGCGGCCCACCAGGTAAGA
GCTCTGAGCCCAGCACATCGCTGGGTGAACTGGAGCACTACGACCTCGACATGGATGAGATTCTGGATGT
GCCTTATATTAAATCCAGTCAGCAGCTTGCCTCTTTTACCAAGGTGACTTCAGAAAAAAGAATTTTGGGC
TTATGCACAACCATCAATGGCCTTTCTGGCAAAGCCTGCTCTACAGGAAGTTCTGAGAGCTCATCATCCA
ACATGGCACCATTTTGTGTTCTTTCTCCCGTGAAAAGCCCTCACTTGAGAAAAGCATCAGCTGTCATCCA
CGACCAGCACAAGCTGTCCACTGAAGAAACCGAGATCTCACCTCCTCTGGTTAAATGTGGCTCTGCATAT
GAGCCTGAAAACCAGAGTAAAGACTTCCTAAACAAGACATTTAGTGATCCTCATGGTCGAAAAGTTGAGA
AGACAACACCAGACTGCCAGCTCAGGGCCTTCCACCTACAATCCTCAGCAGCAGAATCCAAACCAGAAGA
GCAGGTCAGTGGCCTAAACCGGACCAGCTCCCAAGGCCCAGAAGAAAGGAGTGAGTATCTGAAAAAAGTG
AAAAGCATCTTGAACATTGTTAAAGAAGGACAGATCTCTCTCCTGCCACACCTAGCTGCAGACAATCTAG
ACAAAATTCACGACGAAAATGGAAACAATCTATTACATATTGCGGCGTCACAGGGACACGCAGAGTGTCT
ACAGCACCTCACTTCTTTGATGGGAGAAGACTGCCTCAATGAGCGCAACACTGAGAAGTTGACTCCAGCA
GGCCTGGCCATTAAGAATGGTCAGTTGGAGTGCGTACGCTGGATGGTGAGCGAAACAGAAGCCATTGCAG
AACTGAGTTGTTCTAAGGATTTTCCAAGCCTTATTCATTACGCAGGTTGCTATGGCCAGGAAAAGATTCT
TCTGTGGCTTCTTCAGTTTATGCAAGAACAGGGCATCTCGTTGGATGAAGTAGACCAGGATGGCAACAGT
GCCGTTCACGTAGCCTCACAGCATGGCTACCTTGGATGCATACAGACCTTGGTTGAATATGGAGCAAATG
TCACCATGCAGAACCACGCTGGGGAAAAGCCCTCCCAGAGCGCCGAGCGGCAGGGGCACACCCTGTGCTC
CAGGTACCTGGTGGTGGTGGAGACCTGCATGTCGCTGGCCTCTCAAGTGGTGAAGTTAACCAAGCAGCTA
AAGGAACAAACAGTAGAACGTGTCACGCTGCAGAACCAACTCCAACAATTTCTAGAAGCCCAGAAATCAG
AGGGCAAGTCACTCCCTTCTTCACCCAGTTCGCCATCCTCACCTGCCTCCAGAAAGTCCCAGTGGAAATC
TCCAGATGCAGATGATGATTCTGTAGCCAAAAGCAAGCCAGGAGTCCAAGAGGGGATTCAGGTTCTTGGA
AGCCTGTCAGCCTCCAGCCGGGCTAGACCCAAAGCAAAAGATGAAGATTCTGATAAAATCTTACGCCAGT
TATTGGGAAAGGAAATCTCAGAAAATGTCTGCACCCAGGAAAAACTGTCCTTGGAATTCCAGGATGCTCA
GGCTTCCTCTAGAAATTCTAAAAAGATCCCACTGGAGAAGAGGGAACTGAAGTTAGCCAGGCTGAGACAG
CTGATGCAGAGGTCACTGAGTGAGTCTGACACAGACTCCAACAACTCTGAGGACCCCAAGACTACCCCAG
TGAGGAAGGCTGACCGACCAAGGCCGCAGCCCATTGTAGAAAGCGTAGAGAGTATGGACAGCGCAGAAAG
CCTGCACCTGATGATTAAGAAACACACCTTGGCATCAGGGGGACGCAGGTTTCCTTTCAGCATCAAGGCC
TCCAAATCCCTGGATGGCCACAGCCCATCTCCCACCTCAGAGAGCAGCGAACCAGACTTAGAATCCCAGT
ATCCAGGCTCAGGGAGTATTCCTCCAAACCAGCCCTCTGGTGACCCTCAGCAGCCCAGCCCTGACAGTAC
TGCTGCCCAGAAAGTTGCCACAAGTCCCAAGAGTGCCCTCAAGTCTCCATCTTCCAAGCGTAGGACATCT
CAGAACTTAAAACTGAGAGTTACCTTTGAGGAGCCTGTGGTGCAGATGGAGCAGCCTAGCCTTGAACTGA
ATGGAGAAAAAGACAAAGATAAGGGAAGGACTCTCCAGCGGACCTCCACAAGTAACGAATCGGGGGATCA
ACTGAAAAGGCCTTTTGGAGCCTTTCGATCTATCATGGAGACACTAAGTGGCAACCAAAACAATAATAAT
AACTACCAGGCAGCCAACCAGCTGAAAACCTCTACATTGCCCTTGACCTCACTTGGGAGGAAGACAGATG
CCAAGGGAAACCCTGCCAGCTCCGCTAGCAAAGGAAAGAATAAGGCAGCATAACTCGAGTCTAGAGGGCC
CGTTTAAACCCGCTGATCAGCCTCGACTGTGCCTTCTAGTTGCCAGCCATCTGTTGTTTGCCCCTCCCCC
GTGCCTTCCTTGACCCTGGAAGGTGCCACTCCCACTGTCCTTTCCTAATAAAATGAGGAAATTGCATCGC
ATTGTCTGAGTAGGTGTCATTCTATTCTGGGGGGTGGGGTGGGGCAGGACAGCAAGGGGGAGGATTGGGA
AGACAATAGCAGGCATGCTGGGGATGCGGTGGGCTCTATGGCTTCTGAGGCGGAAAGAACCAGCTGGGGC
TCTAGGGGGTATCCCC
[124 nt withheld, positions 3167-3290]
C
[91 nt withheld, positions 3292-3382]
A
[49 nt withheld, positions 3384-3432]
CCTTTGACGTTGGAGTCCACGTTCTTT
[37 nt withheld, positions 3460-3496]
ACCCTATCTCGGTCTATTCTTTTGATTTATAAGGGATTTTGCCGATTTCGGCCTATTGGTTAAAAAATGA
GCTGATTTAACAAAAATTTAACGCGAATTAATTCTGTGGAATGTGTGTCAGTTAGGGTGTGGAAAGTCCC
CAGGCTCCCCAGCAGGCAGAAGTATGCAAAGCATGCATCTCAATTAGTCAGCAACCAGGTGTGGAAAGTC
CCCAGGCTCCCCAGCAGGCAGAAGTATGCAAAGCATGCATCTCAATTAGTCAGCAACCATAGTCCCGCCC
CTAACTCCGCCCATCCCGCCCCTAACTCCGCCCAGTTCCGCCCATTCTCCGCCCCATGGCTGACTAATTT
TTTTTATTTATGCAGAGGCCGAGGCCGCCTCTGCCTCTGAGCTATTCCAGAAGTAGTGAGGAGGCTTTTT
TGGAGGCCTAGGCTTTTGCAAAAAGCTCCCGGGAGCTTGTATATCCATTTTCGGATCTGATCAAGAGACA
GGATGAGGATCGTTTCGCATGATTGAACAAGATGGATTGCACGCAGGTTCTCCGGCCGCTTGGGTGGAGA
GGCTATTCGGCTATGACTGGGCACAACAGACAATCGGCTGCTCTGATGCCGCCGTGTTCCGGCTGTCAGC
GCAGGGGCGCCCGGTTCTTTTTGTCAAGACCGACCTGTCCGGTGCCCTGAATGAACTGCAGGACGAGGCA
GCGCGGCTATCGTGGCTGGCCACGACGGGCGTTCCTTGCGCAGCTGTGCTCGACGTTGTCACTGAAGCGG
GAAGGGACTGGCTGCTATTGGGCGAAGTGCCGGGGCAGGATCTCCTGTCATCTCACCTTGCTCCTGCCGA
GAAAGTATCCATCATGGCTGATGCAATGCGGCGGCTGCATACGCTTGATCCGGCTACCTGCCCATTCGAC
CACCAAGCGAAACATCGCATCGAGCGAGCACGTACTCGGATGGAAGCCGGTCTTGTCGATCAGGATGATC
TGGACGAAGAGCATCAGGGGCTCGCGCCAGCCGAACTGTTCGCCAGGCTCAAGGCGCGCATGCCCGACGG
CGAGGATCTCGTCGTGACCCATGGCGATGCCTGCTTGCCGAATATCATGGTGGAAAATGGCCGCTTTTCT
GGATTCATCGACTGTGGCCGGCTGGGTGTGGCGGACCGCTATCAGGACATAGCGTTGGCTACCCGTGATA
TTGCTGAAGAGCTTGGCGGCGAATGGGCTGACCGCTTCCTCGTGCTTTACGGTATCGCCGCTCCCGATTC
GCAGCGCATCGCCTTCTATCGCCTTCTTGACGAGTTCTTCTGAGCGGGACTCTGGGGTTCGAAATGACCG
ACCAAGCGACGCCCAACCTGCCATCACGAGATTTCGATTCCACCGCCGCCTTCTATGAAAGGTTGGGCTT
CGGAATCGTTTTCCGGGACGCCGGCTGGATGATCCTCCAGCGCGGGGATCTCATGCTGGAGTTCTTCGCC
CACCCCAACTTGTTTATTGCAGCTTATAATGGTTACAAATAAAGCAATAGCATCACAAATTTCACAAATA
AAGCATTTTTTTCACTGCATTCTAGTTGTGGTTTGTCCAAACTCATCAATGTATCTTATCATGTCTGTAT
ACCGTCGACCTCTAGCTAGAGCTTGGCGTAATCATGGTCATAGCTGTTTCCTGTGTGAAATTGTTATCCG
CTCACAATTCCACACAACATACGAGCCGGAAGCATAAAGTGTAAAGCCTGGGGTGCCTAATGAGTGAGCT
AACTCACATTAATTGCGTTGCGCTCACTGCCCGCTTTCCAGTCGGGAAACCTGTCGTGCCAGCTGCATTA
ATGAATCGGCCAACGCGCGGGGAGAGGCGGTTTGCGTATTGGGCGCTCTTCCGCTTCCTCGCTCACTGAC
TCGCTGCGCTCGGTCGTTCGGCTGCGGCGAGCGGTATCAGCTCACTCAAAGGCGGTAATACGGTTATCCA
CAGAATCAGGGGATAACGCAGGAAAGAACATGTGAGCAAAAGGCCAGCAAAAGGCCAGGAACCGTAAAAA
GGCCGCGTTGCTGGCGTTTTTCCATAGGCTCCGCCCCCCTGACGAGCATCACAAAAATCGACGCTCAAGT
CAGAGGTGGCGAAACCCGACAGGACTATAAAGATACCAGGCGTTTCCCCCTGGAAGCTCCCTCGTGCGCT
CTCCTGTTCCGACCCTGCCGCTTACCGGATACCTGTCCGCCTTTCTCCCTTCGGGAAGCGTGGCGCTTTC
TCATAGCTCACGCTGTAGGTATCTCAGTTCGGTGTAGGTCGTTCGCTCCAAGCTGGGCTGTGTGCACGAA
CCCCCCGTTCAGCCCGACCGCTGCGCCTTATCCGGTAACTATCGTCTTGAGTCCAACCCGGTAAGACACG
ACTTATCGCCACTGGCAGCAGCCACTGGTAACAGGATTAGCAGAGCGAGGTATGTAGGCGGTGCTACAGA
GTTCTTGAAGTGGTGGCCTAACTACGGCTACACTAGAAGAACAGTATTTGGTATCTGCGCTCTGCTGAAG
CCAGTTACCTTCGGAAAAAGAGTTGGTAGCTCTTGATCCGGCAAACAAACCACCGCTGGTAGCGGTGGTT
TTTTTGTTTGCAAGCAGCAGATTACGCGCAGAAAAAAAGGATCTCAAGAAGATCCTTTGATCTTTTCTAC
GGGGTCTGACGCTCAGTGGAACGAAAACTCACGTTAAGGGATTTTGGTCATGAGATTATCAAAAAGGATC
TTCACCTAGATCCTTTTAAATTAAAAATGAAGTTTTAAATCAATCTAAAGTATATATGAGTAAACTTGGT
CTGACAGTTACCAATGCTTAATCAGTGAGGCACCTATCTCAGCGATCTGTCTATTTCGTTCATCCATAGT
TGCCTGACTCCCCGTCGTGTAGATAACTACGATACGGGAGGGCTTACCATCTGGCCCCAGTGCTGCAATG
ATACCGCGAGACCCACGCTCACCGGCTCCAGATTTATCAGCAATAAACCAGCCAGCCGGAAGGGCCGAGC
GCAGAAGTGGTCCTGCAACTTTATCCGCCTCCATCCAGTCTATTAATTGTTGCCGGGAAGCTAGAGTAAG
TAGTTCGCCAGTTAATAGTTTGCGCAACGTTGTTGCCATTGCTACAGGCATCGTGGTGTCACGCTCGTCG
TTTGGTATGGCTTCATTCAGCTCCGGTTCCCAACGATCAAGGCGAGTTACATGATCCCCCATGTTGTGCA
AAAAAGCGGTTAGCTCCTTCGGTCCTCCGATCGTTGTCAGAAGTAAGTTGGCCGCAGTGTTATCACTCAT
GGTTATGGCAGCACTGCATAATTCTCTTACTGTCATGCCATCCGTAAGATGCTTTTCTGTGACTGGTGAG
TACTCAACCAAGTCATTCTGAGAATAGTGTATGCGGCGACCGAGTTGCTCTTGCCCGGCGTCAATACGGG
ATAATACCGCGCCACATAGCAGAACTTTAAAAGTGCTCATCATTGGAAAACGTTCTTCGGGGCGAAAACT
CTCAAGGATCTTACCGCTGTTGAGATCCAGTTCGATGTAACCCACTCGTGCACCCAACTGATCTTCAGCA
TCTTTTACTTTCACCAGCGTTTCTGGGTGAGCAAAAACAGGAAGGCAAAATGCCGCAAAAAAGGGAATAA
GGGCGACACGGAAATGTTGAATACTCATACTCTTCCTTTTTCAATATTATTGAAGCATTTATCAGGGTTA
TTGTCTCATGAGCGGATACATATTTGAATGTATTTAGAAAAATAAACAAATAGGGGTTCCGCGCACATTT
CCCCGAAAAGTGCCACCTGACGTCGACGGATCGGGAGATCTCCCGATCCCCTATGGTGCACTCTCAGTAC
AATCTGCTCTGATGCCGCATAGTTAAGCCAGTATCTGCTCCCTGCTTGTGTGTTGGAGGTCGCTGAGTAG
TGCGCGAGCAAAATTTAAGCTACAACAAGGCAAGGCTTGACCGACAATTGCATGAAGAATCTGCTTAGGG
TTAGGCGTTTTGCGCTGCTTCGCGATGTACGGGCCAGATATACGCGTTGACATTGATTATTGACTAGTTA
TTAATAGTAATCAATTACGGGGTCATTAGTTCATAGCCCATATATGGAGTTCCGCGTTACATAACTTACG
GTAAATGGCCCGCCTGGCTGACCGCCCAACGACCCCCGCCCATTGACGTCAATAATGACGTATGTTCCCA
TAGTAACGCCAATAGGGACTTTCCATTGACGTCAATGGGTGGAGTATTTACGGTAAACTGCCCACTTGGC
AGTACATCAAGTGTATCATATGCCAAGTACGCCCCCTATTGACGTCAATGACGGTAAATGGCCCGCCTGG
CATTATGCCCAGTACATGACCTTATGGGACTTTCCTACTTGGCAGTACATCTACGTATTAGTCATCGCTA
TTACCATGGTGATGCGGTTTTGGCAGTACATCAATGGGCGTGGATAGCGGTTTGACTCACGGGGATTTCC
AAGTCTCCACCCCATTGACGTCAATGGGAGTTTGTTTTGGCACCAAAATCAACGGGACTTTCCAAAATGT
CGTAACAACTCCGCCCCATTGACGCAAATGGGCGGTAGGCGTGTACGGTGGGAGGTCTATATAAGCAGAG
CTCTCTGGCTAACTAGAGAACCCACTGCTTACTGGCTTATCGAAATTAATACGACTCACTATAGGGAGAC
CCAAGCTGGCTAGCACCATGGTGAGCAAGGGCGAGGAGCTGTTCACCGGGGTGGTGCCCATCCTGGTCGA
GCTGGACGGCGACGTAAACGGCCACAAGTTCAGCGTGTCCGGCGAGGGCGAGGGCGATGCCACCTACGGC
AAGCTGACCCTGAAGCTGATCTGCACCACCGGCAAGCTGCCCGTGCCCTGGCCCACCCTCGTGACCACCC
TGGGCTACGGCCTGCAGTGCTTCGCCCGCTACCCCGACCACATGAAGCAGCACGACTTCTTCAAGTCCGC
CATGCCCGAAGGCTACGTCCAGGAGCGCACCATCTTCTTCAAGGACGACGGCAACTACAAGACCCGCGCC
GAGGTGAAGTTCGAGGGCGACACCCTGGTGAACCGCATCGAGCTGAAGGGCATCGACTTCAAGGAGGACG
GCAACATCCTGGGGCACAAG
